Addgene plasmid #230933: mini-pHelper-1.0
Purpose: (Empty Backbone) The mini version (8.4 kb) of Ad helper plasmid to provide E2A, E4orf6, and VA RNA for AAV production
Depositing lab: Qizhao Wang. Depositing organization: AAVnerGene Inc. Publication: AAVone: A cost-effective, single-plasmid solution for efficient AAV production with reduced DNA impurities. Yang R, Tran NT, Chen T, Cui M, Wang Y, Sharma T, Liu Y, Zhang J, Yuan X, Zhang D, Chen C, Shi Z, Wang L, Dai Y, Zaidi H, Liang J, Chen M, Jaijyan D, Hu H, Wang B, Xu C, Hu W, Gao G, Yu D, Tai PWL, Wang Q. Mol Ther Nucleic Acids. 2025 May 14;36(2):102563. doi: 10.1016/j.omtn.2025.102563. eCollection 2025 Jun 10. PubMed 40503174.
Backbone
  Vector backbone: pHelper
  Vector type: AAV
Growth in bacteria
  Bacterial resistance: Kanamycin, 50 μg/mL
  Growth temperature: 37°C
  Growth strain: NEB Stable
  Copy number: High Copy
Gene/Insert
  Gene/Insert name: None
Terms and licenses: Academic/Nonprofit Terms; Industry Terms: Not Available to Industry
Depositor comments: US patent: US-20240229067-A9; international patent: WO2023220502 . Please visit https://doi.org/10.1101/2025.01.07.631712 for bioRxiv preprint.
How to cite: mini-pHelper-1.0 was a gift from Qizhao Wang (Addgene plasmid # 230933 ; http://n2t.net/addgene:230933 ; RRID:Addgene_230933)
