[The description below was written by a language model from this plasmid's Addgene catalogue record and pLannotate feature annotations shown in this document.]
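Description:
mini-pHelper-1.0 is a trimmed adenoviral helper plasmid of about 8.4 kb, derived from the pHelper backbone and used in mammalian producer cells to supply adenovirus helper functions for recombinant AAV production. It is catalogued as an empty backbone with no separate insert, because the helper genes themselves are the functional content. In bacteria it replicates from a high-copy ColE1/pUC-type origin and is selected with kanamycin through a Tn5 aminoglycoside phosphotransferase (NeoR/KanR) gene placed directly downstream of the bla (AmpR) promoter. An f1 phage origin is also present.

The annotated adenoviral content, mostly matching human adenovirus serotype 2, corresponds to the three stated helper functions. A VA RNA gene encodes the small noncoding RNA that counteracts host shutdown of translation. A full-length E4 34K reading frame (E4orf6) encodes the protein that, together with E1B-55K, forms a ubiquitin ligase promoting viral replication. A full-length DNA-binding protein (DBP) reading frame represents E2A. The remaining features are mostly partial reading frames from neighbouring adenoviral genes, including preterminal protein, fiber, E4orf1, the L4 proteins (pVIII, 33K, 100K) and the L3 protease. The L4 22K packaging protein is annotated without a fragment flag. These appear to be flanking sequence retained with the helper regions, possibly carrying native regulatory elements, although the table annotates no eukaryotic promoters or polyadenylation signals. E1 functions are not annotated and would have to come from elsewhere, such as the producer cell line.

The plasmid is typically co-transfected with a rep/cap plasmid and an ITR-flanked transgene plasmid. The associated work concerns streamlined AAV production with reduced DNA impurities.
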