Features (pLannotate 1.2.2; 17 found; start..end, strand, type, name):
     13..174     -  CDS            PTP (fragment): TERM_ADE02 - Experimental evidence at protein level: Swiss-Prot protein existence level 1. Protein covalently bound to the viral DNA that acts as a primer for viral genomic replication by DNA strand displacement. Assembles on the viral origin of replication in an initiation complex with viral polymerase, DBP, host NFIA and host POU2F1/OCT1. During initiation, the polymerase covalently couples the first dCTP with Ser- 580 of pTP. The terminal protein stimulates the template activity over 20 fold compared to protein-free templates. Neo-synthesized viral genomes are linked to two preterminal prot
    205..361     +  ncRNA          VA: Accession: RF00102 - VA RNA
    342..704     -  CDS            Y121_ADE02: Protein predicted: Swiss-Prot protein existence level 4. From Human adenovirus C serotype 2 (HAdV-2) (Human adenovirus 2).
    761..892     +  CDS            SPIKE_ADE02 (fragment): Experimental evidence at protein level: Swiss-Prot protein existence level 1. Forms spikes that protrude from each vertex of the icosahedral capsid. Interacts with host coxsackievirus and adenovirus receptor CXADR located at the cell tight junctions to provide virion initial attachment to target cell. The fiber protein binds to CXADR with a higher affinity than CXADR binds to itself, thereby blocking the cell-cell adhesion function of CXADR dimers and leading to local disruption of the tight junction. Fiber protein present on neo- synthesized particles may thus disrupt the junctional integrity
   1034..1111    -  CDS            E417_ADE03: Protein predicted: Swiss-Prot protein existence level 4. From Human adenovirus B serotype 3 (HAdV-3) (Human adenovirus 3).
   1313..2194    -  CDS            E434_ADE02: Experimental evidence at protein level: Swiss-Prot protein existence level 1. Plays a major role to prevent cellular inhibition of viral genome replication by nuclear bodies. Assembles an SCF-like E3 ubiquitin ligase complex based on the cellular proteins ELOB, ELOC, CUL5 and RBX1, in cooperation with viral E1B-55K. This viral RING-type ligase ubiquitinates cellular substrates prior to proteasomal degradation: p53/TP53, LIG4, MRE11-RAD50-NBS1 (MRN) complex, ITGA3, DAXX and BLM. From Human adenovirus C serotype 2 (HAdV-2) (Human adenovirus 2).
   2310..2375    -  CDS            E4RF1_ADE02 (fragment): Experimental evidence at protein level: Swiss-Prot protein existence level 1. May modulate tight-junctions functions of infected cells through interactions with PDZ proteins. E4 ORF1 has ben show for Adenovirus 9 to interact with protein involved in tight junction regulation. May play a role in mTOR activation by activating PI3- kinase, thus overriding cellular checkpoint for translation. From Human adenovirus C serotype 2 (HAdV-2) (Human adenovirus 2).
   2677..3039    -  CDS            L4 (fragment): CAP8_ADE02 - Experimental evidence at protein level: Swiss-Prot protein existence level 1. [Hexon-linking protein-C]: Structural component of the virion that acts as a cement protein on the capsid interior and which glue the peripentonal hexons and group-of-nine hexons together. From Human adenovirus C serotype 2 (HAdV-2) (Human adenovirus 2).
   3130..3435    -  CDS            SF33K_ADE05 (fragment): Experimental evidence at protein level: Swiss-Prot protein existence level 1. Probably functions as the small terminase that is part of the molecular motor that translocates genomic DNA in empty capsid during DNA packaging. This motor is located at a unique vertex and comprises at least the IVa2 ATPase, the small terminase 33K and probably a portal. Forms a ring-like structure of about 17 nm in which genomic DNA is translocated into the capsid. Stimulates IVa2 ATPase activity in the presence of the viral genome. Once the DNA is packaged, the terminase detaches: the 33K protein is present in th
   3431..4015    -  CDS            PKG2_ADE02: Experimental evidence at protein level: Swiss-Prot protein existence level 1. Component of the packaging machinery which encapsidates the viral DNA into preformed capsids and transcriptional activator of the viral major late promoter (MLP). Binds, along with packaging proteins 1 and 3, to the specific packaging sequence on the left end of viral genomic DNA and plays an active role in packaging of the viral genome into preformed capsids. Specifically binds to the 5'-TTTG-3' nucleotides of the repeats making up the packaging sequence. Forms a transcription factor called DEF-A through cooperative
   4059..4262    -  CDS            L4 (fragment): SHUT_ADECC - Protein inferred from homology: Swiss-Prot protein existence level 3. Protein that inhibits host translation while promoting late viral translation by ribosome shunting. Blocks host cap-dependent translation by binding to eIF4G, displacing MKNK1 from cap initiation complexes and preventing EIF4E phosphorylation. Binds to the tripartite leader sequence of viral late mRNAs and recruits host eIF4G, PABPC1/poly-A binding protein and 40S ribosomes subunits on viral mRNAs, allowing ribosome shunting and efficient translation of late viral mRNAs even though conventional translation via r
   4278..5864    +  CDS            DBP: DNB2_ADE02 - Experimental evidence at protein level: Swiss-Prot protein existence level 1. Plays a role in the elongation phase of viral strand displacement replication by unwinding the template in an ATP- independent fashion, employing its capacity to form multimers. Also enhances the rate of initiation. Released from template upon second strand synthesis. Assembles in complex with viral pTP, viral pol, host NFIA and host POU2F1/OCT1 on viral origin of replication. Covers the whole ssDNA genome during synthesis. The complementary strand synthesis induces its release from DNA template. May inh
   5968..6123    -  CDS            L3 (fragment): PRO_ADE02 - Experimental evidence at protein level: Swiss-Prot protein existence level 1. Cleaves viral precursor proteins (pTP, pIIIa, pVI, pVII, pVIII, and pX) inside newly assembled particles giving rise to mature virions. Protease complexed to its cofactor slides along the viral DNA to specifically locate and cleave the viral precursors. Mature virions have a weakened organization compared to the unmature virions, thereby facilitating subsequent uncoating. Without maturation, the particle lacks infectivity and is unable to uncoat. Late in adenovirus infection, in the cytoplasm, may partici
   6133..6587    +  rep_origin     f1 ori (sequence partly withheld): f1 bacteriophage origin of replication; arrow indicates direction of (+) strand synthesis
   6613..6717    +  promoter       AmpR promoter: bla
   6718..7512    +  CDS            NeoR/KanR: aminoglycoside phosphotransferase from Tn5; aph(3')-II (or nptII); confers resistance to neomycin, kanamycin, and G418 (Geneticin®)
   7683..8271    +  rep_origin     ori: high-copy-number ColE1/pMB1/pBR322/pUC origin of replication
>Addgene plasmid #230933 | mini-pHelper-1.0 | addgene full sequence | sequence record 458355 | Addgene NGS Result
ATGGTTTAAACGTCGACGTAATCCGTAGATGTACCTGGACATCCAGGTGATGCCGGCGGCGGTGGTGGAG
GCGCGCGGAAAGTCGCGGACGCGGTTCCAGATGTTGCGCAGCGGCAAAAAGTGCTCCATGGTCGGGACGC
TCTGGCCGGTGAGGCGTGCGCAGTCGTTGACGCTCTAGACCGTGCAAAAGGAGAGCCTGTAAGCGGGCAC
TCTTCCGTGGTCTGGTGGATAAATTCGCAAGGGTATCATGGCGGACGACCGGGGTTCGAACCCCGGATCC
GGCCGTCCGCCGTGATCCATGCGGTTACCGCCCGCGTGTCGAACCCAGGTGTGCGACGTCAGACAACGGG
GGAGCGCTCCTTTTGGCTTCCTTCCAGGCGCGGCGGCTGCTGCGCTAGCTTTTTTGGCCACTGGCCGCGC
GCGGCGTAAGCGGTTAGGCTGGAAAGCGAAAGCATTAAGTGGCTCGCTCCCTGTAGCCGGAGGGTTATTT
TCCAAGGGTTGAGTCGCAGGACCCCCGGTTCGAGTCTCGGGCCGGCCGGACTGCGGCGAACGGGGGTTTG
CCTCCCCGTCATGCAAGACCCCGCTTGCAAATTCCTCCGGAAACAGGGACGAGCCCCTTTTTTGCTTTTC
CCAGATGCATCCGGTGCTGCGGCAGATGCGCCCCCCTCCTCAGCAGCGGCAAGAGCAAGAGCAGCGGCAG
ACATGCAGGGCACCCTCCCCTTCTCCTACCGCGTCAGGAGGGGCAACATCCTACATCGATTCTAGTGAAT
CCACAGAAACTAGCGAGGTAAGCACTTACTCTATGTCTTTTACATGGTCCTGGGAAAGTGGAAAATACAC
CACTGAAACTTTTGCTACCAACTCTTACACCTTCTCCTACATTGCCCAGGAATAAAGAATCGTGAACCTG
TTGCATGTTATGTTTCAACGTGTTTATTTTTCAATTGCAGAAAATTTCAAGTCATTTTTCATTCAGTAGT
ATAGCCCCACCACCACATAGCTTATATTGATCACCGTACCTTAATCAAACTCACAGAACCCTAGTATTCA
ACCTGCCACCTCCCTCCCAACACACAGAGTACACAGTCCTTTCTCCCCGGCTGGCCTTAAAAAGCATCAT
ATCATGGGTAACAGACATATTCTTAGGTGTTATATTCCACACGGTTTCCTGTCGAGCCAAACGCTCATCA
GTGATATTAATAAACTCCCCGGGCAGCTCGCTTAAGTTCATGTCGCTGTCCAGCTGCTGAGCCACAGGCT
GCTGTCCAACTTGCGGTTGCTCAACGGGCGGCGAAGGGGAAGTCCATGCCTACATGGGGGTAGAGTCATA
ATCGTGCATCAGGATAGGGCGGTGGTGCTGCAGCAGCGCGCGAATAAACTGCTGCCGCCGCCGCTCCGTC
CTGCAGGAATACAACATGGCAGTGGTCTCCTCAGCGATGATTCGCACCGCCCGCAGCATGAGACGCCTTG
TCCTCCGGGCACAGCAGCGCACCCTGATCTCACTTAAATCAGCACAGTAACTGCAGCACAGCACCACAAT
ATTGTTCAAAATCCCACAGTGCAAGGCGCTGTATCCAAAGCTCATGGCGGGGACCACAGAACCCACGTGG
CCATCATACCACAAGCGCAGGTAGATTAAGTGGCGACCCCTCATAAACACGCTGGACATAAACATTACCT
CTTTTGGCATGTTGTAATTCACCACCTCCCGGTACCATATAAACCTCTGATTAAACATGGCGCCATCCAC
CACCATCCTAAACCAGCTGGCCAAAACCTGCCCGCCGGCTATGCACTGCAGGGAACCGGGACTGGAACAA
TGACAGTGGAGAGCCCAGGACTCGTAACCATGGATCATCATGCTCGTCATGATATCAATGTTGGCACAAC
ACAGGCACACGTGCATACACTTCCTCAGGATTACAAGCTCCTCCCGCGTCAGAACCATATCCCAGGGAAC
AACCCATTCCTGAATCAGCGTAAATCCCACACTGCAGGGAAGACCTCGCACGTAACTCACGTTGTGCATT
GTCAAAGTGTTACATTCGGGCAGCAGCGGATGATCCTCCAGTATGGTAGCGCGGGTCTCTGTCTCAAAAG
GAGGTAGGCGATCCCTACTGTACGGAGTGCGCCGAGACAACCGAGATCGTGTTGGTCGTAGTGTCATGCC
AAATGGAACGCCGGACGTAGTCATATTTCCTGAAGCAAAACCAGGTGCGGGCGTGACAAACAGATCTGCG
TCTCCGGTCTCGTCGCTTAGCTCGCTCTGTGTAGTAGTTGTAGTATATCCACTCTCTCAAAGCATCCAGG
CGCCTAGGCAAAATAGCACCCTCCCGCTCCAGAACAACATACAGCGCTTCCACAGCGGCAGCCATAACAG
TCAGCCTTACCAGTAAAAAAACCTATTAAAAAACACCACTCGACACGGCACCAGCTCAATCAGTCACAGT
GTAAAAAGGGCCAAGTACAGAGCGAGTATATATAGGACTAAAAAATGACGTAACGGTTAAAGTCCACAAA
AAACACCCAGAAAACCGCACGCGAACCTACGCCCAGAAACGAAAGCCAAAAAACCCACAACTTCCTCAAA
TCTTCACTTCCGTTTTCCCACGATACGTCACTTCCCATTTTAAAAAAACTACAATTCCCAATACATGCAA
GTTACTCCGCCCTAAAACGCCCGGGCGACCGCACCCTGTGACGAAAGCCGCCCGCAAGCTGCGCCCCTGA
GTTAGTCATCTGAACTTCGGCCTGGGCGTCTCTGGGAAGTACCACAGTGGTGGGAGCGGGACTTTCCTGG
TACACCAGGGCAGCGGGCCAACTACGGGGATTAAGGTTATTACGAGGTGTGGTGGTAATAGCCGCCTGTT
CGAGGAGAATTCGGTTTCGGTGGGCGCGGATTCCGTTGACCCGGGATATCATGTGGGGTCCCGCGCTCAT
GTAGTTTATTCGGGTTGAGTAGTCTTGGGCAGCTCCAGCCGCAAGTCCCATTTGTGGCTGGTAACTCCAC
ATGTAGGGCGTGGGAATTTCCTTGCTCATAATGGCGCTGACGACAGGTGCTGGCGCCGGGTGTGGCCGCT
GGAGATGACGTAGTTTTCGCGCTTAAATTTGAGAAAGGGCGCGAAACTAGTCCTTAAGAGTCAGCGCGCA
GTATTTGCTGAAGAGAGCCTCCGCGTCTTCCAGCGTGCGCCGAAGCTGATCTTCGCTTTTGTGATACAGG
CAGCTGCGGGTGAGGGAGCGCAGAGACCTGTTTTTTATTTTCAGCTCTTGTTCTTGGCCCCTGCTTTGTT
GAAATATAGCATACAGAGTGGGAAAAATCCTATTTCTAAGCTCGCGGGTCGATACGGGTTCGTTGGGCGC
CAGACGCAGCGCTCCTCCTCCTGCTGCTGCCGCCGCTGTGGATTTCTTGGGCTTTGTCAGAGTCTTGCTA
TCCGGTCGCCTTTGCTTCTGTGTGACCGCTGCTGTTGCTGCCGCTGCCGCTGCCGCCGGTGCAGTAGGGG
CTGTAGAGATGACGGTAGTAATGCAGGATGTTACGGGGGAAGGCCACGCCGTGATGGTAGAGAAGAAAGC
GGCGGGCGAAGGAGATGTTGCCCCCACAGTCTTGCAAGCAAGCAACTATGGCGTTCTTGTGCCCGCGCCA
CGAGCGGTAGCCTTGGCGCTGTTGTTGCTCTTGGGCTAACGGCGGCGGCTGCTTAGACTTACCGGCCCTG
GTTCCAGTGGTGTCCCATCTACGGTTGGGTCGGCGAACAGGCAGTGCCGGCGGCGCCTGAGGAGCGGAGG
TTGTAGCGATGCTGGGAACGGTTGCCAATTTCTGGGGCGCCGGCGAGGGGAATGCGACCGAGGGTGACGG
TGTTTCGTCTGACACCTCTTCGGCCTCGGAAGCTTCGTCTAGGCTGTCCCAGTCTTCCATCATCTCCTCC
TCCTCGTCCAAAACCTCCTCTGCCTGACTGTCCCAGTATTCCTCCTCGTCCGTGGGTGGCGGCGGCGGCA
GCTGCAGCTTCTTTTTGGGTGCCATCCTGGGAAGCAAGGGCCCGCGGCTGCTGATAGGGCTGCGGCGGCG
GGGGGATTGGGTTGAGCTCCTCGCCGGACTGGGGGTCCAGGTAAACCCCCCGTCCCTTTCGTAGCAGAAA
CTCTTGGCGGGCTTTGTTGATGGCTTGCAATTGGCCAAGGATGTGGCCCTGGGTAATGACGCAGGCGGTA
AGCTCCGCATTTGGCGGGCGGGATTGGTCTTCGTAGAACCTAATCTCGTGGGCGTGGTAGTCCTCAGGGA
GAAGGAAATGGCCAGTCGGGAAGAGGAGCAGCGCGAAACCACCCCCGAGCGCGGACGCGGTGCGGCGCGA
CGTCCACCAACCATGGAGGACGTGTCGTCCCCGTCGCCGTCGCCGCCGCCTCCCCGCGCGCCCCCAAAAA
AGAGACTGCGGAGACGCCTGGAGTCCGAGGACGAGGAAGACAGTTCCCAGGACGCTCTGGTGCCTAGGAC
ACCATCTCCAAGACCCTCCACTTCCACCGCCGACCTGGCCATTGCCAGCAAAAAAAAGAAGAAGAGGCCC
TCCCCTAAACCTGAACGACCACCCAGCCCAGAAGTGATCGTGGACTCAGAGGAAGAGCGCGAGGACGTCG
CTCTGCAGATGGTGGGATTCAGCAATCCACCTGTGCTCATCAAGCACGGCAAAGGGGGAAAACGGACCGT
GCGCAGGCTGAACGAGGATGATCCTGTGGCAAGGGGCATGAGGACACAGGAGGAGAAGGAAGAATCCTCC
GAGGCCGAGAGCGAGAGCACAGTGATTAATCCACTGTCCCTGCCAATTGTGAGCGCTTGGGAGAAGGGAA
TGGAGGCCGCCCGGGCCCTGATGGACAAGTACCACGTGGACAACGACCTGAAGGCTAATTTCAAACTGCT
GCCTGACCAGGTGGAGGCCCTGGCTGCCGTGTGCAAGACATGGCTGAATGAGGAGCATAGAGGGCTGCAG
CTGACCTTTACATCAAACAAGACCTTTGTGACCATGATGGGCAGGTTTCTGCAGGCCTACCTGCAATCTT
TCGCCGAAGTGACTTACAAGCACCACGAGCCCACCGGCTGCGCCCTGTGGCTGCACAGATGCGCCGAGAT
TGAGGGCGAGCTGAAATGCCTGCACGGCTCTATCATGATTAACAAGGAGCACGTGATCGAGATGGATGTG
ACTTCCGAAAACGGCCAGCGCGCCCTGAAGGAGCAGTCCAGCAAGGCCAAGATCGTGAAGAACAGGTGGG
GCAGGAACGTGGTGCAGATTTCTAACACAGACGCCAGATGTTGCGTGCATGACGCCGCCTGCCCTGCCAA
TCAGTTTAGCGGCAAGAGCTGCGGAATGTTCTTCAGCGAGGGAGCCAAGGCGCAAGTGGCCTTCAAGCAG
ATCAAGGCCTTCATGCAAGCCCTGTATCCAAATGCCCAGACCGGCCACGGCCACCTCCTGATGCCCCTGC
GCTGCGAATGTAACTCCAAGCCCGGCCACGCCCCTTTCCTGGGCAGGCAGCTGCCAAAACTGACCCCTTT
TGCCCTGAGCAACGCCGAAGATCTGGATGCCGATCTGATCAGCGACAAGTCCGTGCTGGCCTCCGTTCAC
CACCCCGCCCTGATCGTGTTCCAGTGCTGCAATCCCGTGTACAGGAATAGCAGAGCTCAGGGTGGAGGCC
CCAACTGCGACTTCAAGATCTCCGCCCCAGATCTGCTGAACGCTCTCGTGATGGTGCGGAGCCTGTGGTC
TGAGAACTTCACAGAGCTGCCCCGCATGGTGGTGCCCGAGTTCAAGTGGAGCACTAAGCATCAGTACCGG
AATGTGTCTCTGCCCGTGGCCCACTCTGACGCCAGACAGAATCCTTTTGACTTCTGAACGGCGCAGACGG
CAAGGGTGGGGGGTAAATAATCACCCGAGAGTGTACAAATAAAAACATTTGCCTTTATTGAAAGTGTCTC
CTAGTACATTATTTTTACATGTTTTTCAAGTGACAAAAAGAAGTGGCGCTCCTAATCTGCGCACTGTGGC
TGCGGAAGTAGGGCGAGTGGCGCTCCAGGAAGCTGTAGAGCTGTTCCTGGTTGCGACGCAGGGTGGGCTG
TACCTGGGGACTGTTAAGCATGGAGTTGGGTACCGGATCCAT
[123 nt withheld, positions 6133-6255]
C
[91 nt withheld, positions 6257-6347]
A
[49 nt withheld, positions 6349-6397]
CCTTTGACGTTGGAGTCCACGTTCTTT
[37 nt withheld, positions 6425-6461]
ACCCTATCTCGGTCTATTCTTTTGATTTATAAGGGATTTTGCCGATTTCGGCCTATTGGTTAAAAAATGA
GCTGATTTAACAAAAATTTAACGCGAATTTTAACAAAATATTAACGCTTACAATTTAGGTGGCACTTTTC
GGGGAAATGTGCGCGGAACCCCTATTTGTTTATTTTTCTAAATACATTCAAATATGTATCCGCTCATGAG
ACAATAACCCTGATAAATGCTTCAATAATATTGAAAAAGGAAGAGTATGATTGAACAAGATGGATTGCAC
GCAGGTTCTCCGGCCGCTTGGGTGGAGAGGCTATTCGGCTATGACTGGGCACAACAGACAATCGGCTGCT
CTGATGCCGCCGTGTTCCGGCTGTCAGCGCAGGGGCGCCCGGTTCTTTTTGTCAAGACCGACCTGTCCGG
TGCCCTGAATGAACTGCAAGACGAGGCAGCGCGGCTATCGTGGCTGGCCACGACGGGCGTTCCTTGCGCA
GCTGTACTCGACGTTGTCACTGAAGCGGGAAGGGACTGGCTGCTATTGGGCGAAGTGCCGGGGCAGGATC
TCCTGTCATCTCACCTTGCTCCTGCCGAGAAAGTATCCATCATGGCTGATGCAATGCGGCGGCTGCATAC
GCTTGATCCGGCTACCTGCCCATTCGACCACCAAGCGAAACATCGCATCGAGAGAGCACGTACTCGGATG
GAAGCCGGTCTTGTCGATCAGGATGATCTGGACGAAGAGCATCAGGGGCTCGCGCCAGCCGAACTGTTCG
CCAGGCTCAAGGCGAGCATGCCCGACGGCGAGGATCTCGTCGTGACCCATGGCGATGCCTGCTTGCCGAA
TATCATGGTGGAAAATGGCCGCTTTTCTGGATTCATCGACTGTGGCCGGCTGGGTGTGGCGGACCGCTAT
CAGGACATAGCGTTGGCTACCCGTGATATTGCTGAAGAGCTTGGCGGCGAATGGGCTGACCGCTTCCTCG
TGCTTTACGGTATCGCCGCTCCCGATTCGCAGCGCATCGCCTTCTATCGCCTTCTTGACGAGTTCTTCTG
ACTGTCAGACCAAGTTTACTCATATATACTTTAGATTGATTTAAAACTTCATTTTTAATTTAAAAGGATC
TAGGTGAAGATCCTTTTTGATAATCTCATGACCAAAATCCCTTAACGTGAGTTTTCGTTCCACTGAGCGT
CAGACCCCGTAGAAAAGATCAAAGGATCTTCTTGAGATCCTTTTTTTCTGCGCGTAATCTGCTGCTTGCA
AACAAAAAAACCACCGCTACCAGCGGTGGTTTGTTTGCCGGATCAAGAGCTACCAACTCTTTTTCCGAAG
GTAACTGGCTTCAGCAGAGCGCAGATACCAAATACTGTTCTTCTAGTGTAGCCGTAGTTAGGCCACCACT
TCAAGAACTCTGTAGCACCGCCTACATACCTCGCTCTGCTAATCCTGTTACCAGTGGCTGCTGCCAGTGG
CGATAAGTCGTGTCTTACCGGGTTGGACTCAAGACGATAGTTACCGGATAAGGCGCAGCGGTCGGGCTGA
ACGGGGGGTTCGTGCACACAGCCCAGCTTGGAGCGAACGACCTACACCGAACTGAGATACCTACAGCGTG
AGCTATGAGAAAGCGCCACGCTTCCCGAAGGGAGAAAGGCGGACAGGTATCCGGTAAGCGGCAGGGTCGG
AACAGGAGAGCGCACGAGGGAGCTTCCAGGGGGAAACGCCTGGTATCTTTATAGTCCTGTCGGGTTTCGC
CACCTCTGACTTGAGCGTCGATTTTTGTGATGCTCGTCAGGGGGGCGGAGCCTATGGAAAAACGCCAGCA
ACGCGGCCTTTTTACGGTTCCTGGCCTTTTGCTGGCCTTTTGCTCACATGTTCTTTCCTGCGTTATCCCC
TGATTCTGTGGATAACCGTATTACCGCCTTTGAGTGAGCTGATCAT
